Addgene plasmid #62337: pJZC102
Purpose: sgRNA for mammalian cells with mCherry marker
Depositing lab: Wendell Lim & Stanley Qi. Depositing organization: University of California, San Francisco (UCSF). Publication: Engineering Complex Synthetic Transcriptional Programs with CRISPR RNA Scaffolds. Zalatan JG, Lee ME, Almeida R, Gilbert LA, Whitehead EH, La Russa M, Tsai JC, Weissman JS, Dueber JE, Qi LS, Lim WA. Cell. 2014 Dec 18. pii: S0092-8674(14)01570-0. doi: 10.1016/j.cell.2014.11.052. PubMed 25533786.
Backbone
  Vector backbone: MP177_U6 (derived from pSico)
  Vector type: Mammalian Expression, Lentiviral
  Selectable markers: Marked by mCherry
Growth in bacteria
  Bacterial resistance: Ampicillin, 100 μg/mL
  Growth temperature: 37°C
  Growth strain: Stbl3
  Copy number: Unknown
Gene/Insert
  Gene/Insert name: sgRNA
  gRNA/shRNA sequence: CATACTTCTGCCTGCTGGGGAGCCTG
  Promoter: U6
  Cloning method: Gibson Cloning
  Sequencing primers: 5′ gagatccagtttggttagtaccggg
Terms and licenses: Academic/Nonprofit Terms; Industry Terms: Not Available to Industry
How to cite: pJZC102 was a gift from Wendell Lim & Stanley Qi (Addgene plasmid # 62337 ; http://n2t.net/addgene:62337 ; RRID:Addgene_62337)
