[The description below was written by a language model from this plasmid's Addgene catalogue record and the feature table of its GenBank file.]
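Description:
pJZC102 is a 7.7 kb lentiviral transfer plasmid for expressing a CRISPR single guide RNA in mammalian cells, built by Gibson assembly in the MP177_U6 backbone, a derivative of pSico. In bacteria it is maintained through a high-copy ColE1/pUC-type origin and selected with ampicillin via the bla gene. There is no drug selection marker for mammalian cells; transduced or transfected cells are identified by mCherry fluorescence instead.

The viral portion follows a standard HIV-1-based design. A CMV enhancer/promoter drives transcription of the genomic RNA from a truncated 5' LTR, followed by the Psi packaging signal, the Rev response element for nuclear export of unspliced RNA, and the cPPT/CTS, which aids nuclear import of the reverse-transcribed genome. A WPRE downstream of the payload enhances transcript stability and expression, and a second truncated LTR closes the provirus. The payload has two units: an sgRNA expressed from a U6 RNA polymerase III promoter (the feature table does not annotate the promoter or guide directly, but a mouse U6 primer site marks the region), and a separate CMV enhancer/promoter driving mammalian codon-optimized mCherry. Two loxP sites inherited from pSico bracket the region containing the U6 primer site and the CMV-mCherry cassette; the record does not indicate that Cre-dependent regulation is an intended use here.

The record does not name the gene or locus targeted by the guide. The construct comes from work on building synthetic transcriptional programs with CRISPR RNA scaffolds, in which guide RNAs direct Cas9-based regulators to chosen loci.
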