LOCUS       Exported 7659 bp ds-DNA circular SYN 13-MAY-2021
DEFINITION  sgRNA for mammalian cells with mCherry marker.
ACCESSION   .
VERSION     .
KEYWORDS    pJZC102
SOURCE      synthetic DNA construct
  ORGANISM  synthetic DNA construct
REFERENCE   1 (bases 1 to 7659)
  AUTHORS   Zalatan JG, Lee ME, Almeida R, Gilbert LA, Whitehead EH, La Russa M,
            Tsai JC, Weissman JS, Dueber JE, Qi LS, Lim WA
  TITLE     Engineering Complex Synthetic Transcriptional Programs with CRISPR
            RNA Scaffolds.
  JOURNAL   Cell. 2014 Dec 18. pii: S0092-8674(14)01570-0. doi:
            10.1016/j.cell.2014.11.052.
  PUBMED    25533786
REFERENCE   2 (bases 1 to 7659)
  AUTHORS   .
  TITLE     Direct Submission
  JOURNAL   Exported May 13, 2021 from SnapGene Server 1.1.58
            http://www.snapgene.com
FEATURES             Location/Qualifiers
     source          1..7659
                     /organism="synthetic DNA construct"
                     /mol_type="other DNA"
     primer_bind     complement(56..75)
                     /label=pRS-marker
                     /note="pRS vectors, use to sequence yeast selectable
                     marker"
     enhancer        247..626
                     /label=CMV enhancer
                     /note="human cytomegalovirus immediate early enhancer"
     promoter        628..826
                     /label=CMV promoter
                     /note="human cytomegalovirus (CMV) immediate early
                     promoter"
     LTR             844..1024
                     /label=5' LTR (truncated)
                     /note="truncated 5' long terminal repeat (LTR) from HIV-1"
     misc_feature    1071..1196
                     /label=HIV-1 Psi
                     /note="packaging signal of human immunodeficiency virus
                     type 1"
     misc_feature    1695..1928
                     /label=RRE
                     /note="The Rev response element (RRE) of HIV-1 allows for
                     Rev-dependent mRNA export from the nucleus to the
                     cytoplasm."
     CDS             2113..2157
                     /codon_start=1
                     /product="antigenic peptide corresponding to amino acids
                     655 to 669 of the HIV envelope protein gp41 (Lutje Hulsik
                     et al., 2013)"
                     /label=gp41 peptide
                     /note="recognized by the 2H10 single-chain llama nanobody"
                     /translation="KNEQELLELDKWASL"
     misc_feature    2455..2572
                     /label=cPPT/CTS
                     /note="central polypurine tract and central termination
                     sequence of HIV-1"
     protein_bind    2825..2858
                     /label=loxP
                     /bound_moiety="Cre recombinase"
                     /note="Cre-mediated recombination occurs in the 8-bp core
                     sequence (GCATACAT)."
     primer_bind     2862..2882
                     /label=mU6-F
                     /note="Mouse U6 promoter, forward primer"
     enhancer        3182..3485
                     /label=CMV enhancer
                     /note="human cytomegalovirus immediate early enhancer"
     promoter        3486..3689
                     /label=CMV promoter
                     /note="human cytomegalovirus (CMV) immediate early
                     promoter"
     CDS             3732..4439
                     /codon_start=1
                     /product="monomeric derivative of DsRed fluorescent protein
                     (Shaner et al., 2004)"
                     /label=mCherry
                     /note="mammalian codon-optimized"
                     /translation="VSKGEEDNMAIIKEFMRFKVHMEGSVNGHEFEIEGEGEGRPYEGT
                     QTAKLKVTKGGPLPFAWDILSPQFMYGSKAYVKHPADIPDYLKLSFPEGFKWERVMNFE
                     DGGVVTVTQDSSLQDGEFIYKVKLRGTNFPSDGPVMQKKTMGWEASSERMYPEDGALKG
                     EIKQRLKLKDGGHYDAEVKTTYKAKKPVQLPGAYNVNIKLDITSHNEDYTIVEQYERAE
                     GRHSTGGMDELYK"
     primer_bind     complement(3874..3892)
                     /label=mCherry-R
                     /note="mCherry, reverse primer"
     primer_bind     4142..4161
                     /label=mCherry-F
                     /note="mCherry, forward primer"
     protein_bind    4459..4492
                     /label=loxP
                     /bound_moiety="Cre recombinase"
                     /note="Cre-mediated recombination occurs in the 8-bp core
                     sequence (GCATACAT)."
     misc_feature    4548..5136
                     /label=WPRE
                     /note="woodchuck hepatitis virus posttranscriptional
                     regulatory element"
     primer_bind     complement(4601..4621)
                     /label=WPRE-R
                     /note="WPRE, reverse primer"
     CDS             complement(5019..5030)
                     /codon_start=1
                     /product="Factor Xa recognition and cleavage site"
                     /label=Factor Xa site
                     /translation="IEGR"
     primer_bind     complement(5139..5155)
                     /label=KS primer
                     /note="common sequencing primer, one of multiple similar
                     variants"
     primer_bind     complement(5140..5156)
                     /label=pBluescriptKS
                     /note="For pBluescript vector"
     LTR             5665..5845
                     /label=5' LTR (truncated)
                     /note="truncated 5' long terminal repeat (LTR) from HIV-1"
     rep_origin      complement(5907..6495)
                     /direction=LEFT
                     /label=ori
                     /note="high-copy-number ColE1/pMB1/pBR322/pUC origin of
                     replication"
     primer_bind     complement(5987..6006)
                     /label=pBR322ori-F
                     /note="pBR322 origin, forward primer"
     CDS             complement(6666..7526)
                     /codon_start=1
                     /gene="bla"
                     /product="beta-lactamase"
                     /label=AmpR
                     /note="confers resistance to ampicillin, carbenicillin, and
                     related antibiotics"
                     /translation="MSIQHFRVALIPFFAAFCLPVFAHPETLVKVKDAEDQLGARVGYI
                     ELDLNSGKILESFRPEERFPMMSTFKVLLCGAVLSRIDAGQEQLGRRIHYSQNDLVEYS
                     PVTEKHLTDGMTVRELCSAAITMSDNTAANLLLTTIGGPKELTAFLHNMGDHVTRLDRW
                     EPELNEAIPNDERDTTMPVAMATTLRKLLTGELLTLASRQQLIDWMEADKVAGPLLRSA
                     LPAGWFIADKSGAGERGSRGIIAALGPDGKPSRIVVIYTTGSQATMDERNRQIAEIGAS
                     LIKHW"
     primer_bind     7289..7308
                     /label=Amp-R
                     /note="Ampicillin resistance gene, reverse primer"
     promoter        complement(7527..7631)
                     /gene="bla"
                     /label=AmpR promoter
ORIGIN
        1 gcttaagcgg tcgacggatc gggagatctc ccgatcccct atggtgcact ctcagtacaa
       61 tctgctctga tgccgcatag ttaagccagt atctgctccc tgcttgtgtg ttggaggtcg
      121 ctgagtagtg cgcgagcaaa atttaagcta caacaaggca aggcttgacc gacaattgca
      181 tgaagaatct gcttagggtt aggcgttttg cgctgcttcg cgatgtacgg gccagatata
      241 cgcgttgaca ttgattattg actagttatt aatagtaatc aattacgggg tcattagttc
      301 atagcccata tatggagttc cgcgttacat aacttacggt aaatggcccg cctggctgac
      361 cgcccaacga cccccgccca ttgacgtcaa taatgacgta tgttcccata gtaacgccaa
      421 tagggacttt ccattgacgt caatgggtgg agtatttacg gtaaactgcc cacttggcag
      481 tacatcaagt gtatcatatg ccaagtacgc cccctattga cgtcaatgac ggtaaatggc
      541 ccgcctggca ttatgcccag tacatgacct tatgggactt tcctacttgg cagtacatct
      601 acgtattagt catcgctatt accatggtga tgcggttttg gcagtacatc aatgggcgtg
      661 gatagcggtt tgactcacgg ggatttccaa gtctccaccc cattgacgtc aatgggagtt
      721 tgttttggca ccaaaatcaa cgggactttc caaaatgtcg taacaactcc gccccattga
      781 cgcaaatggg cggtaggcgt gtacggtggg aggtctatat aagcagcgcg ttttgcctgt
      841 actgggtctc tctggttaga ccagatctga gcctgggagc tctctggcta actagggaac
      901 ccactgctta agcctcaata aagcttgcct tgagtgcttc aagtagtgtg tgcccgtctg
      961 ttgtgtgact ctggtaacta gagatccctc agaccctttt agtcagtgtg gaaaatctct
     1021 agcagtggcg cccgaacagg gacttgaaag cgaaagggaa accagaggag ctctctcgac
     1081 gcaggactcg gcttgctgaa gcgcgcacgg caagaggcga ggggcggcga ctggtgagta
     1141 cgccaaaaat tttgactagc ggaggctaga aggagagaga tgggtgcgag agcgtcagta
     1201 ttaagcgggg gagaattaga tcgcgatggg aaaaaattcg gttaaggcca gggggaaaga
     1261 aaaaatataa attaaaacat atagtatggg caagcaggga gctagaacga ttcgcagtta
     1321 atcctggcct gttagaaaca tcagaaggct gtagacaaat actgggacag ctacaaccat
     1381 cccttcagac aggatcagaa gaacttagat cattatataa tacagtagca accctctatt
     1441 gtgtgcatca aaggatagag ataaaagaca ccaaggaagc tttagacaag atagaggaag
     1501 agcaaaacaa aagtaagacc accgcacagc aagcggccgg ccgcgctgat cttcagacct
     1561 ggaggaggag atatgaggga caattggaga agtgaattat ataaatataa agtagtaaaa
     1621 attgaaccat taggagtagc acccaccaag gcaaagagaa gagtggtgca gagagaaaaa
     1681 agagcagtgg gaataggagc tttgttcctt gggttcttgg gagcagcagg aagcactatg
     1741 ggcgcagcgt caatgacgct gacggtacag gccagacaat tattgtctgg tatagtgcag
     1801 cagcagaaca atttgctgag ggctattgag gcgcaacagc atctgttgca actcacagtc
     1861 tggggcatca agcagctcca ggcaagaatc ctggctgtgg aaagatacct aaaggatcaa
     1921 cagctcctgg ggatttgggg ttgctctgga aaactcattt gcaccactgc tgtgccttgg
     1981 aatgctagtt ggagtaataa atctctggaa cagatttgga atcacacgac ctggatggag
     2041 tgggacagag aaattaacaa ttacacaagc ttaatacact ccttaattga agaatcgcaa
     2101 aaccagcaag aaaagaatga acaagaatta ttggaattag ataaatgggc aagtttgtgg
     2161 aattggttta acataacaaa ttggctgtgg tatataaaat tattcataat gatagtagga
     2221 ggcttggtag gtttaagaat agtttttgct gtactttcta tagtgaatag agttaggcag
     2281 ggatattcac cattatcgtt tcagacccac ctcccaaccc cgaggggacc cgacaggccc
     2341 gaaggaatag aagaagaagg tggagagaga gacagagaca gatccattcg attagtgaac
     2401 ggatcggcac tgcgtgcgcc aattctgcag acaaatggca gtattcatcc acaattttaa
     2461 aagaaaaggg gggattgggg ggtacagtgc aggggaaaga atagtagaca taatagcaac
     2521 agacatacaa actaaagaat tacaaaaaca aattacaaaa attcaaaatt ttcgggttta
     2581 ttacagggac agcagagatc cagtttggtt agtaccgggc ccgctctaga gatccgacgc
     2641 gccatctcta ggcccgcgcc ggccccctcg cacagacttg tgggagaagc tcggctactc
     2701 ccctgccccg gttaatttgc atataatatt tcctagtaac tatagaggct taatgtgcga
     2761 taaaagacag ataatctgtt ctttttaata ctagctacat tttacatgat aggcttggat
     2821 ttctataact tcgtatagca tacattatac gaagttataa acagcacaaa aggaaactca
     2881 ccctaactgt aaagtaattg tgtgttttga gactataagt atcccttgga gaaccacctt
     2941 gttggcatac ttctgcctgc tggggagcct ggtttaagag ctatgctgga aacagcatag
     3001 caagtttaaa taaggctagt ccgttatcaa cttgaaaaag tggcaccgag tcggtgcttt
     3061 ttttctcgag tactaggatc cattaggcgg ccgcgtggat aaccgtatta ccgccatgca
     3121 ttagttatta atagtaatca attacggggt cattagttca tagcccatat atggagttcc
     3181 gcgttacata acttacggta aatggcccgc ctggctgacc gcccaacgac ccccgcccat
     3241 tgacgtcaat aatgacgtat gttcccatag taacgccaat agggactttc cattgacgtc
     3301 aatgggtgga gtatttacgg taaactgccc acttggcagt acatcaagtg tatcatatgc
     3361 caagtacgcc ccctattgac gtcaatgacg gtaaatggcc cgcctggcat tatgcccagt
     3421 acatgacctt atgggacttt cctacttggc agtacatcta cgtattagtc atcgctatta
     3481 ccatggtgat gcggttttgg cagtacatca atgggcgtgg atagcggttt gactcacggg
     3541 gatttccaag tctccacccc attgacgtca atgggagttt gttttggcac caaaatcaac
     3601 gggactttcc aaaatgtcgt aacaactccg ccccattgac gcaaatgggc ggtaggcgtg
     3661 tacggtggga ggtctatata agcagagctg gtttagtgaa ccgtcagatc cgctagccca
     3721 ccatgcccgg ggtgagcaag ggcgaggagg ataacatggc catcatcaag gagttcatgc
     3781 gcttcaaggt gcacatggag ggctccgtga acggccacga gttcgagatc gagggcgagg
     3841 gcgagggccg cccctacgag ggcacccaga ccgccaagct gaaggtgacc aagggtggcc
     3901 ccctgccctt cgcctgggac atcctgtccc ctcagttcat gtacggctcc aaggcctacg
     3961 tgaagcaccc cgccgacatc cccgactact tgaagctgtc cttccccgag ggcttcaagt
     4021 gggagcgcgt gatgaacttc gaggacggcg gcgtggtgac cgtgacccag gactcctccc
     4081 tgcaggacgg cgagttcatc tacaaggtga agctgcgcgg caccaacttc ccctccgacg
     4141 gccccgtaat gcagaagaag accatgggct gggaggcctc ctccgagcgg atgtaccccg
     4201 aggacggcgc cctgaagggc gagatcaagc agaggctgaa gctgaaggac ggcggccact
     4261 acgacgctga ggtcaagacc acctacaagg ccaagaagcc cgtgcagctg cccggcgcct
     4321 acaacgtcaa catcaagttg gacatcacct cccacaacga ggactacacc atcgtggaac
     4381 agtacgaacg cgccgagggc cgccactcca ccggcggcat ggacgagctg tacaagtaag
     4441 aattcgtcga gggacctaat aacttcgtat agcatacatt atacgaagtt atacatgttt
     4501 aagggttccg gttccactag gtacaattcg atatcaagct tatcgataat caacctctgg
     4561 attacaaaat ttgtgaaaga ttgactggta ttcttaacta tgttgctcct tttacgctat
     4621 gtggatacgc tgctttaatg cctttgtatc atgctattgc ttcccgtatg gctttcattt
     4681 tctcctcctt gtataaatcc tggttgctgt ctctttatga ggagttgtgg cccgttgtca
     4741 ggcaacgtgg cgtggtgtgc actgtgtttg ctgacgcaac ccccactggt tggggcattg
     4801 ccaccacctg tcagctcctt tccgggactt tcgctttccc cctccctatt gccacggcgg
     4861 aactcatcgc cgcctgcctt gcccgctgct ggacaggggc tcggctgttg ggcactgaca
     4921 attccgtggt gttgtcgggg aaatcatcgt cctttccttg gctgctcgcc tgtgttgcca
     4981 cctggattct gcgcgggacg tccttctgct acgtcccttc ggccctcaat ccagcggacc
     5041 ttccttcccg cggcctgctg ccggctctgc ggcctcttcc gcgtcttcgc cttcgccctc
     5101 agacgagtcg gatctccctt tgggccgcct ccccgcatcg ataccgtcga cctcgatcga
     5161 gacctagaaa aacatggagc aatcacaagt agcaatacag cagctaccaa tgctgattgt
     5221 gcctggctag aagcacaaga ggaggaggag gtgggttttc cagtcacacc tcaggtacct
     5281 ttaagaccaa tgacttacaa ggcagctgta gatcttagcc actttttaaa agaaaagggg
     5341 ggactggaag ggctaattca ctcccaacga agacaagata tccttgatct gtggatctac
     5401 cacacacaag gctacttccc tgattggcag aactacacac cagggccagg gatcagatat
     5461 ccactgacct ttggatggtg ctacaagcta gtaccagttg agcaagagaa ggtagaagaa
     5521 gccaatgaag gagagaacac ccgcttgtta caccctgtga gcctgcatgg gatggatgac
     5581 ccggagagag aagtattaga gtggaggttt gacagccgcc tagcatttca tcacatggcc
     5641 cgagagctgc atccggactg tactgggtct ctctggttag accagatctg agcctgggag
     5701 ctctctggct aactagggaa cccactgctt aagcctcaat aaagcttgcc ttgagtgctt
     5761 caagtagtgt gtgcccgtct gttgtgtgac tctggtaact agagatccct cagacccttt
     5821 tagtcagtgt ggaaaatctc tagcagcatg tgagcaaaag gccagcaaaa ggccaggaac
     5881 cgtaaaaagg ccgcgttgct ggcgtttttc cataggctcc gcccccctga cgagcatcac
     5941 aaaaatcgac gctcaagtca gaggtggcga aacccgacag gactataaag ataccaggcg
     6001 tttccccctg gaagctccct cgtgcgctct cctgttccga ccctgccgct taccggatac
     6061 ctgtccgcct ttctcccttc gggaagcgtg gcgctttctc atagctcacg ctgtaggtat
     6121 ctcagttcgg tgtaggtcgt tcgctccaag ctgggctgtg tgcacgaacc ccccgttcag
     6181 cccgaccgct gcgccttatc cggtaactat cgtcttgagt ccaacccggt aagacacgac
     6241 ttatcgccac tggcagcagc cactggtaac aggattagca gagcgaggta tgtaggcggt
     6301 gctacagagt tcttgaagtg gtggcctaac tacggctaca ctagaagaac agtatttggt
     6361 atctgcgctc tgctgaagcc agttaccttc ggaaaaagag ttggtagctc ttgatccggc
     6421 aaacaaacca ccgctggtag cggtggtttt tttgtttgca agcagcagat tacgcgcaga
     6481 aaaaaaggat ctcaagaaga tcctttgatc ttttctacgg ggtctgacgc tcagtggaac
     6541 gaaaactcac gttaagggat tttggtcatg agattatcaa aaaggatctt cacctagatc
     6601 cttttaaatt aaaaatgaag ttttaaatca atctaaagta tatatgagta aacttggtct
     6661 gacagttacc aatgcttaat cagtgaggca cctatctcag cgatctgtct atttcgttca
     6721 tccatagttg cctgactccc cgtcgtgtag ataactacga tacgggaggg cttaccatct
     6781 ggccccagtg ctgcaatgat accgcgagac ccacgctcac cggctccaga tttatcagca
     6841 ataaaccagc cagccggaag ggccgagcgc agaagtggtc ctgcaacttt atccgcctcc
     6901 atccagtcta ttaattgttg ccgggaagct agagtaagta gttcgccagt taatagtttg
     6961 cgcaacgttg ttgccattgc tacaggcatc gtggtgtcac gctcgtcgtt tggtatggct
     7021 tcattcagct ccggttccca acgatcaagg cgagttacat gatcccccat gttgtgcaaa
     7081 aaagcggtta gctccttcgg tcctccgatc gttgtcagaa gtaagttggc cgcagtgtta
     7141 tcactcatgg ttatggcagc actgcataat tctcttactg tcatgccatc cgtaagatgc
     7201 ttttctgtga ctggtgagta ctcaaccaag tcattctgag aatagtgtat gcggcgaccg
     7261 agttgctctt gcccggcgtc aatacgggat aataccgcgc cacatagcag aactttaaaa
     7321 gtgctcatca ttggaaaacg ttcttcgggg cgaaaactct caaggatctt accgctgttg
     7381 agatccagtt cgatgtaacc cactcgtgca cccaactgat cttcagcatc ttttactttc
     7441 accagcgttt ctgggtgagc aaaaacagga aggcaaaatg ccgcaaaaaa gggaataagg
     7501 gcgacacgga aatgttgaat actcatactc ttcctttttc aatattattg aagcatttat
     7561 cagggttatt gtctcatgag cggatacata tttgaatgta tttagaaaaa taaacaaata
     7621 ggggttccgc gcacatttcc ccgaaaagtg ccacctgac
//
