>Addgene plasmid #62337 | pJZC102 | addgene partial sequence | sequence record 107409 | mU6-F 5'-ATATCCCTTGGAGAAAAGCCTT-3'
AAGAGCTATGCTGGAAACAGCATAGCAAGTTTAAATAAGGCTAGTCCGTTATCAACTTGAAAAAGTGGCA
CCGAGTCGGTGCTTTTTTTCTCGAGTACTAGGATCCATTAGGCGGCCGCGTGGATAACCGTATTACCGCC
ATGCATTAGTTATTAATAGTAATCAATTACGGGGTCATTAGTTCATAGCCCATATATGGAGTTCCGCGTT
ACATAACTTACGGTAAATGGCCCGCCTGGCTGACCGCCCAACGACCCCCGCCCATTGACGTCAATAATGA
CGTATGTTCCCATAGTAACGCCAATAGGGACTTTCCATTGACGTCAATGGGTGGAGTATTTACGGTAAAC
TGCCCACTTGGCAGTACATCAAGTGTATCATATGCCAAGTACGCCCCCTATTGACGTCAATGACGGTAAA
TGGCCCGCCTGGCATTATGCCCAGTACATGACCTTATGGGACTTTCCTACTTGGCAGTACATCTACGTAT
TAGTCATCGCTATTACCATGGTGATGCGGTTTTGGCAGTACATCAATGGGCGTGGATAGCGG
