>Addgene plasmid #62337 | pJZC102 | addgene partial sequence | sequence record 107410 | WPRE-R 5'-CATAGCGTAAAAGGAGCAACA-3'
GTAATCCAGAGGTTGATTATCGATAAGCTTGATATCGAATTGTACCTAGTGGAACCGGAACCCTTAAACA
TGTATAACTTCGTATAATGTATGCTATACGAAGTTATTAGGTCCCTCGACGAATTCTTACTTGTACAGCT
CGTCCATGCCGCCGGTGGAGTGGCGGCCCTCGGCGCGTTCGTACTGTTCCACGATGGTGTAGTCCTCGTT
GTGGGAGGTGATGTCCAACTTGATGTTGACGTTGTAGGCGCCGGGCAGCTGCACGGGCTTCTTGGCCTTG
TAGGTGGTCTTGACCTCAGCGTCGTAGTGGCCGCCGTCCTTCAGCTTCAGCCTCTGCTTGATCTCGCCCT
TCAGGGCGCCGTCCTCGGGGTACATCCGCTCGGAGGAGGCCTCCCAGCCCATGGTCTTCTTCTGCATTAC
GGGGCCGTCGGAGGGGAAGTTGGTGCCGCGCAGCTTCACCTTGTAGATGAACTCGCCGTCCTGCAGGGAG
GAGTCCTGGGTCACGGTCACCACGCCGCCGTCCTCGAAGTTCATCACGCGCTCCCACTTGAAGCCCTCGG
GGAAGGACAGCTTCAAGTAGTCGGGGATGTCGGCGGGGTGCTTCACGTAGGCCTTGGAGCCGTACATGAA
CTGAGGGGACAGGATGTCCCAGGCGAAGGGCA
