>Addgene plasmid #62337 | pJZC102 | addgene partial sequence | sequence record 108319 | mU6-F old 5'-cagcacaaaaggaaactcacc-3'
GAGACTATAAGTATCCCTTGGAGAACCACCTTGTTGGCATACTTCTGCCTGCTGGGGAGCCTGGTTTAAG
AGCTATGCTGGAAACAGCATAGCAAGTTTAAATAAGGCTAGTCCGTTATCAACTTGAAAAAGTGGCACCG
AGTCGGTGCTTTTTTTCTCGAGTACTAGGATCCATTAGGCGGCCGCGTGGATAACCGTATTACCGCCATG
CATTAGTTATTAATAGTAATCAATTACGGGGTCATTAGTTCATAGCCCATATATGGAGTTCCGCGTTACA
TAACTTACGGTAAATGGCCCGCCTGGCTGACCGCCCAACGACCCCCGCCCATTGACGTCAATAATGACGT
ATGTTCCCATAGTAACGCCAATAGGGACTTTCCATTGACGTCAATGGGTGGAGTATTTACGGTAAACTGC
CCACTTGGCAGTACATCAAGTGTATCATATGCCAAGTACGCCCCCTATTGACGTCAATGACGGTAAATGG
CCCGCCTGGCATTATGCCCAGTACATGACCTTATGGGACTTTCCTACTTGGCAGTACATCTACGTATTAG
TCATCGCTATTACCATGGTGATGCGGTTTTGGCAGTACATCAATGGGCGTGGATAGCGGTTTGACTCACG
GGGATTTCCAAGTCTCCACCCCATTGACGTCAAT
