>Addgene plasmid #62337 | pJZC102 | addgene partial sequence | sequence record 109314 | mCherry-R 5'-TTGGTCACCTTCAGCTTGG-3'
TCGATCTCGAACTCGTGGCCGTTCACGGAGCCCTCCATGTGCACCTTGAAGCGCATGAACTCCTTGATGA
TGGCCATGTTATCCTCCTCGCCCTTGCTCACCCCGGGCATGGTGGGCTAGCGGATCTGACGGTTCACTAA
ACCAGCTCTGCTTATATAGACCTCCCACCGTACACGCCTACCGCCCATTTGCGTCAATGGGGCGGAGTTG
TTACGACATTTTGGAAAGTCCCGTTGATTTTGGTGCCAAAACAAACTCCCATTGACGTCAATGGGGTGGA
GACTTGGAAATCCCCGTGAGTCAAACCGCTATCCACGCCCATTGATGTACTGCCAAAACCGCATCACCAT
GGTAATAGCGATGACTAATACGTAGATGTACTGCCAAGTAGGAAAGTCCCATAAGGTCATGTACTGGGCA
TAATGCCAGGCGGGCCATTTACCGTCATTGACGTCAATAGGGGGCGTACTTGGCATATGATACACTTGAT
GTACTGCCAAGTGGGCAGTTTACCGTAAATACTCCACCCATTGACGTCAATGGAAAGTCCCTATTGGCGT
TACTATGGGAACATACGTCATTATTGACGTCAATGGGCGGGGGTCGTTGGGCGGTCAGCCAGGCGGGCCA
TTTACCGTAAGTTATGTAACGCGGAACTCCATATATGGGCTATGAACTAATGACCCCGTAATTGATTACT
ATTAATAACTAATGCATGGCGGTAATACGGTTATCCACGCGGCCGCCTAATGGATCCTAGTACTCGAG
